>Addgene plasmid #248923 | pMSP1D1_sfCherry | addgene full sequence | sequence record 496202 | Addgene NGS Result
TGGCGAATGGG
[124 nt withheld, positions 12-135]
C
[91 nt withheld, positions 137-227]
A
[49 nt withheld, positions 229-277]
CCTTTGACGTTGGAGTCCACGTTCTTT
[37 nt withheld, positions 305-341]
ACCCTATCTCGGTCTATTCTTTTGATTTATAAGGGATTTTGCCGATTTCGGCCTATTGGTTAAAAAATGA
GCTGATTTAACAAAAATTTAACGCGAATTTTAACAAAATATTAACGTTTACAATTTCAGGTGGCACTTTT
CGGGGAAATGTGCGCGGAACCCCTATTTGTTTATTTTTCTAAATACATTCAAATATGTATCCGCTCATGA
ATTAATTCTTAGAAAAACTCATCGAGCATCAAATGAAACTGCAATTTATTCATATCAGGATTATCAATAC
CATATTTTTGAAAAAGCCGTTTCTGTAATGAAGGAGAAAACTCACCGAGGCAGTTCCATAGGATGGCAAG
ATCCTGGTATCGGTCTGCGATTCCGACTCGTCCAACATCAATACAACCTATTAATTTCCCCTCGTCAAAA
ATAAGGTTATCAAGTGAGAAATCACCATGAGTGACGACTGAATCCGGTGAGAATGGCAAAAGTTTATGCA
TTTCTTTCCAGACTTGTTCAACAGGCCAGCCATTACGCTCGTCATCAAAATCACTCGCATCAACCAAACC
GTTATTCATTCGTGATTGCGCCTGAGCGAGACGAAATACGCGATCGCTGTTAAAAGGACAATTACAAACA
GGAATCGAATGCAACCGGCGCAGGAACACTGCCAGCGCATCAACAATATTTTCACCTGAATCAGGATATT
CTTCTAATACCTGGAATGCTGTTTTCCCGGGGATCGCAGTGGTGAGTAACCATGCATCATCAGGAGTACG
GATAAAATGCTTGATGGTCGGAAGAGGCATAAATTCCGTCAGCCAGTTTAGTCTGACCATCTCATCTGTA
ACATCATTGGCAACGCTACCTTTGCCATGTTTCAGAAACAACTCTGGCGCATCGGGCTTCCCATACAATC
GATAGATTGTCGCACCTGATTGCCCGACATTATCGCGAGCCCATTTATACCCATATAAATCAGCATCCAT
GTTGGAATTTAATCGCGGCCTAGAGCAAGACGTTTCCCGTTGAATATGGCTCATAACACCCCTTGTATTA
CTGTTTATGTAAGCAGACAGTTTTATTGTTCATGACCAAAATCCCTTAACGTGAGTTTTCGTTCCACTGA
GCGTCAGACCCCGTAGAAAAGATCAAAGGATCTTCTTGAGATCCTTTTTTTCTGCGCGTAATCTGCTGCT
TGCAAACAAAAAAACCACCGCTACCAGCGGTGGTTTGTTTGCCGGATCAAGAGCTACCAACTCTTTTTCC
GAAGGTAACTGGCTTCAGCAGAGCGCAGATACCAAATACTGTCCTTCTAGTGTAGCCGTAGTTAGGCCAC
CACTTCAAGAACTCTGTAGCACCGCCTACATACCTCGCTCTGCTAATCCTGTTACCAGTGGCTGCTGCCA
GTGGCGATAAGTCGTGTCTTACCGGGTTGGACTCAAGACGATAGTTACCGGATAAGGCGCAGCGGTCGGG
CTGAACGGGGGGTTCGTGCACACAGCCCAGCTTGGAGCGAACGACCTACACCGAACTGAGATACCTACAG
CGTGAGCTATGAGAAAGCGCCACGCTTCCCGAAGGGAGAAAGGCGGACAGGTATCCGGTAAGCGGCAGGG
TCGGAACAGGAGAGCGCACGAGGGAGCTTCCAGGGGGAAACGCCTGGTATCTTTATAGTCCTGTCGGGTT
TCGCCACCTCTGACTTGAGCGTCGATTTTTGTGATGCTCGTCAGGGGGGCGGAGCCTATGGAAAAACGCC
AGCAACGCGGCCTTTTTACGGTTCCTGGCCTTTTGCTGGCCTTTTGCTCACATGTTCTTTCCTGCGTTAT
CCCCTGATTCTGTGGATAACCGTATTACCGCCTTTGAGTGAGCTGATACCGCTCGCCGCAGCCGAACGAC
CGAGCGCAGCGAGTCAGTGAGCGAGGAAGCGGAAGAGCGCCTGATGCGGTATTTTCTCCTTACGCATCTG
TGCGGTATTTCACACCGCATATATGGTGCACTCTCAGTACAATCTGCTCTGATGCCGCATAGTTAAGCCA
GTATACACTCCGCTATCGCTACGTGACTGGGTCATGGCTGCGCCCCGACACCCGCCAACACCCGCTGACG
CGCCCTGACGGGCTTGTCTGCTCCCGGCATCCGCTTACAGACAAGCTGTGACCGTCTCCGGGAGCTGCAT
GTGTCAGAGGTTTTCACCGTCATCACCGAAACGCGCGAGGCAGCTGCGGTAAAGCTCATCAGCGTGGTCG
TGAAGCGATTCACAGATGTCTGCCTGTTCATCCGCGTCCAGCTCGTTGAGTTTCTCCAGAAGCGTTAATG
TCTGGCTTCTGATAAAGCGGGCCATGTTAAGGGCGGTTTTTTCCTGTTTGGTCACTGATGCCTCCGTGTA
AGGGGGATTTCTGTTCATGGGGGTAATGATACCGATGAAACGAGAGAGGATGCTCACGATACGGGTTACT
GATGATGAACATGCCCGGTTACTGGAACGTTGTGAGGGTAAACAACTGGCGGTATGGATGCGGCGGGACC
AGAGAAAAATCACTCAGGGTCAATGCCAGCGCTTCGTTAATACAGATGTAGGTGTTCCACAGGGTAGCCA
GCAGCATCCTGCGATGCAGATCCGGAACATAATGGTGCAGGGCGCTGACTTCCGCGTTTCCAGACTTTAC
GAAACACGGAAACCGAAGACCATTCATGTTGTTGCTCAGGTCGCAGACGTTTTGCAGCAGCAGTCGCTTC
ACGTTCGCTCGCGTATCGGTGATTCATTCTGCTAACCAGTAAGGCAACCCCGCCAGCCTAGCCGGGTCCT
CAACGACAGGAGCACGATCATGCGCACCCGTGGGGCCGCCATGCCGGCGATAATGGCCTGCTTCTCGCCG
AAACGTTTGGTGGCGGGACCAGTGACGAAGGCTTGAGCGAGGGCGTGCAAGATTCCGAATACCGCAAGCG
ACAGGCCGATCATCGTCGCGCTCCAGCGAAAGCGGTCCTCGCCGAAAATGACCCAGAGCGCTGCCGGCAC
CTGTCCTACGAGTTGCATGATAAAGAAGACAGTCATAAGTGCGGCGACGATAGTCATGCCCCGCGCCCAC
CGGAAGGAGCTGACTGGGTTGAAGGCTCTCAAGGGCATCGGTCGAGATCCCGGTGCCTAATGAGTGAGCT
AACTTACATTAATTGCGTTGCGCTCACTGCCCGCTTTCCAGTCGGGAAACCTGTCGTGCCAGCTGCATTA
ATGAATCGGCCAACGCGCGGGGAGAGGCGGTTTGCGTATTGGGCGCCAGGGTGGTTTTTCTTTTCACCAG
TGAGACGGGCAACAGCTGATTGCCCTTCACCGCCTGGCCCTGAGAGAGTTGCAGCAAGCGGTCCACGCTG
GTTTGCCCCAGCAGGCGAAAATCCTGTTTGATGGTGGTTAACGGCGGGATATAACATGAGCTGTCTTCGG
TATCGTCGTATCCCACTACCGAGATATCCGCACCAACGCGCAGCCCGGACTCGGTAATGGCGCGCATTGC
GCCCAGCGCCATCTGATCGTTGGCAACCAGCATCGCAGTGGGAACGATGCCCTCATTCAGCATTTGCATG
GTTTGTTGAAAACCGGACATGGCACTCCAGTCGCCTTCCCGTTCCGCTATCGGCTGAATTTGATTGCGAG
TGAGATATTTATGCCAGCCAGCCAGACGCAGACGCGCCGAGACAGAACTTAATGGGCCCGCTAACAGCGC
GATTTGCTGGTGACCCAATGCGACCAGATGCTCCACGCCCAGTCGCGTACCGTCTTCATGGGAGAAAATA
ATACTGTTGATGGGTGTCTGGTCAGAGACATCAAGAAATAACGCCGGAACATTAGTGCAGGCAGCTTCCA
CAGCAATGGCATCCTGGTCATCCAGCGGATAGTTAATGATCAGCCCACTGACGCGTTGCGCGAGAAGATT
GTGCACCGCCGCTTTACAGGCTTCGACGCCGCTTCGTTCTACCATCGACACCACCACGCTGGCACCCAGT
TGATCGGCGCGAGATTTAATCGCCGCGACAATTTGCGACGGCGCGTGCAGGGCCAGACTGGAGGTGGCAA
CGCCAATCAGCAACGACTGTTTGCCCGCCAGTTGTTGTGCCACGCGGTTGGGAATGTAATTCAGCTCCGC
CATCGCCGCTTCCACTTTTTCCCGCGTTTTCGCAGAAACGTGGCTGGCCTGGTTCACCACGCGGGAAACG
GTCTGATAAGAGACACCGGCATACTCTGCGACATCGTATAACGTTACTGGTTTCACATTCACCACCCTGA
ATTGACTCTCTTCCGGGCGCTATCATGCCATACCGCGAAAGGTTTTGCGCCATTCGATGGTGTCCGGGAT
CTCGACGCTCTCCCTTATGCGACTCCTGCATTAGGAAGCAGCCCAGTAGTAGGTTGAGGCCGTTGAGCAC
CGCCGCCGCAAGGAATGGTGCATGCAAGGAGATGGCGCCCAACAGTCCCCCGGCCACGGGGCCTGCCACC
ATACCCACGCCGAAACAAGCGCTCATGAGCCCGAAGTGGCGAGCCCGATCTTCCCCATCGGTGATGTCGG
CGATATAGGCGCCAGCAACCGCACCTGTGGCGCCGGTGATGCCGGCCACGATGCGTCCGGCGTAGAGGAT
CGAGATCTCGATCCCGCGAAATTAATACGACTCACTATAGGGGAATTGTGAGCGGATAACAATTCCCCTC
TAGAAATAATTTTGTTTAACTTTAAGAAGGAGATATACCATGGGACATCACCACCACCACCACCATGATT
ACGACATTCCGACCACAGAAAACTTATATTTCCAAGGTTCTACGTTTTCGAAACTGAGAGAACAACTGGG
TCCGGTTACCCAAGAGTTCTGGGATAATCTGGAAAAAGAAACCGAGGGTCTGCGTCAAGAAATGAGCAAA
GACCTGGAGGAAGTGAAGGCGAAGGTGCAGCCGTACCTCGATGATTTTCAGAAAAAATGGCAGGAAGAAA
TGGAGCTGTATCGTCAAAAGGTGGAACCGCTGAGAGCCGAGCTCCAAGAGGGTGCTCGTCAGAAGCTCCA
TGAACTTCAAGAGAAATTGTCTCCGCTGGGTGAGGAGATGCGTGATCGTGCGCGTGCCCACGTGGACGCG
CTGCGCACCCACTTGGCTCCGTACAGCGATGAATTGCGCCAGCGTCTGGCGGCACGCTTGGAGGCGCTCA
AGGAGAACGGTGGTGCGCGCTTAGCTGAGTACCATGCGAAGGCTACGGAACATCTGTCAACGCTGTCCGA
GAAGGCGAAGCCAGCGCTGGAAGACCTGCGTCAAGGTCTGCTGCCAGTGCTGGAGAGCTTCAAAGTCAGC
TTTCTGTCCGCGTTGGAGGAGTATACCAAAAAATTGAATACCCAACAGGGCTCGGAAGAGGACAACAACA
TGGCAATTATCAAAGAGTTCATGCGTTTCAAAGTTCATATGGAAGGTAGCGTTAATGGTCACGAGTTCGA
AATTGAAGGTGAAGGTGAGGGCCACCCGTACGAGGGCACCCAGACCGCAAAATTGAAGGTCACCAAAGGT
GGTCCGCTGCCGTTTGCATGGGACATCCTGTCCCCGCAGTTTATGTATGGCTCCAAAGCGTACGTGAAGC
ACCCGGCAGATATCCCGGATTACCTGAAGTTGTCTTTTCCGGAGGGTTTTACCTGGGAACGCGTTATGAA
CTTCGAGGACGGTGGGGTGGTGACTGTAACTCAAGATAGCTCCCTGCAGGATGGCGAATTCATCTATAAG
GTTAAACTGCTGGGCACGAACTTCCCGAGCGACGGCCCTGTGATGCAGAAAAAGACCAACGGCTGGGAAG
CGAGCACTGAGCGTATGTACCCGGAAGACGGCGCTTTGAAGGGCGAGATCAACCAGCGTTTGAAGTTAAA
GGACGGCGGCCACTACGACGCAGAGGTTAAGACCACCTATAAAGCCAAGAAGCCAGTTCAGCTGCCGGGT
GCGTACAATGTTGACATCAAACTTGATATTACCAGCCATAATGAAGATTACACCATTGTTGAGCAGTATG
AACGTGCCGAGGGCCGCCACAGCACCGGTGGCTAAAAGCTTGCGGCCGCACTCGAGCACCACCACCACCA
CCACTGAGATCCGGCTGCTAACAAAGCCCGAAAGGAAGCTGAGTTGGCTGCTGCCACCGCTGAGCAATAA
CTAGCATAACCCCTTGGGGCCTCTAAACGGGTCTTGAGGGGTTTTTTGCTGAAAGGAGGAACTATATCCG
GAT
Features (pLannotate 1.2.2; 21 found; start..end, strand, type, name):
     12..467     +  rep_origin     f1 ori (sequence partly withheld): f1 bacteriophage origin of replication; arrow indicates direction of (+) strand synthesis
    494..551     +  promoter       AmpR promoter (fragment): bla
    560..1375    -  CDS            KanR: aminoglycoside phosphotransferase; aph(3')-Ia; confers resistance to kanamycin in bacteria or G418 (Geneticin®) in eukaryotes
   1497..2085    +  rep_origin     ori: high-copy-number ColE1/pMB1/pBR322/pUC origin of replication
   2271..2413    -  misc_feature   bom: basis of mobility region from pBR322
   2515..2706    -  CDS            rop: Rop protein, which maintains plasmids at low copy number; rop
   2723..3103    +  CDS            YPB1_ECOLX: Protein predicted: Swiss-Prot protein existence level 4. From Escherichia coli.
   3175..3466    -  CDS            TcR (fragment): tetracycline efflux protein; tet; confers resistance to tetracycline
   3481..3502    -  protein_bind   CAP binding site: CAP binding activates transcription in the presence of cAMP. E. coli catabolite activator protein
   3515..4597    -  CDS            lacI: lac repressor; lacI; The lac repressor binds to the lac operator to inhibit transcription in E. coli. This inhibition can be relieved by adding lactose or isopropyl-β-D-thiogalactopyranoside (IPTG).
   4598..4675    -  promoter       lacI promoter: lacI
   4683..4962    -  CDS            TcR (fragment): tetracycline efflux protein; tet; confers resistance to tetracycline
   4984..5002    +  promoter       T7 promoter: promoter for bacteriophage T7 RNA polymerase
   5003..5027    +  protein_bind   lac operator: The lac repressor binds to the lac operator to inhibit transcription in E. coli. This inhibition can be relieved by adding lactose or isopropyl-β-D-thiogalactopyranoside (IPTG). lac repressor encoded by lacI
   5042..5064    +  RBS            RBS: efficient ribosome binding site from bacteriophage T7 gene 10 (Olins and Rangwala, 1989)
   5080..5096    +  CDS            9xHis (fragment): 9xHis affinity tag
   5140..5706    +  CDS            APOA1 (fragment): APOA1_GORGO - Experimental evidence at protein level: Swiss-Prot protein existence level 1. Participates in the reverse transport of cholesterol from tissues to the liver for excretion by promoting cholesterol efflux from tissues and by acting as a cofactor for the lecithin cholesterol acyltransferase (LCAT). As part of the SPAP complex, activates spermatozoa motility (By similarity). From Gorilla gorilla gorilla (Western lowland gorilla).
   5716..6393    +  CDS            sfCherry: sfCherry is a basic (constitutively fluorescent) fluorescent protein published in 2013, derived from Discosoma sp.. It is reported to be a monomer.
   6418..6435    +  CDS            9xHis (fragment): 9xHis affinity tag
   6445..6494    +  CDS            SET1 (fragment): solubility-enhancement tag derived from T7 phage gene 10B
   6502..6549    +  terminator     T7 terminator: transcription terminator for bacteriophage T7 RNA polymerase
