[The description below was written by a language model from this plasmid's Addgene catalogue record and pLannotate feature annotations shown in this document.]
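Description:
pMSP1D1_sfCherry is a bacterial expression plasmid built on the pET-28a(+) backbone for producing a fluorescent version of the membrane scaffold protein MSP1D1, used to assemble nanodiscs. It is maintained in E. coli through a ColE1/pBR322-type origin with the adjacent bom and rop elements (the catalogue lists it as high copy, although rop normally moderates copy number) and is selected with kanamycin through the aph(3')-Ia KanR gene. An f1 phage origin is also present, and short tetracycline-resistance fragments annotated around lacI appear to be backbone remnants rather than functional markers.

The roughly 1.3 kb insert sits between NcoI and HindIII sites, both retained. It is transcribed from a T7 promoter with an adjacent lac operator, followed by the T7 gene 10 ribosome binding site and ending at the T7 terminator. The plasmid-borne lacI gene supplies repressor, so expression is IPTG-inducible in a host providing T7 RNA polymerase; the depositor recommends BL21(DE3). The open reading frame begins with an N-terminal His tag for affinity purification. This is followed by an apolipoprotein A-I–derived segment, the amphipathic helical scaffold that wraps a lipid bilayer patch, annotated by best match to a gorilla orthologue. The catalogue's species entry of E. coli likely refers to the expression host rather than the sequence origin. sfCherry, a monomeric red fluorescent protein derived from Discosoma, is fused directly downstream of the scaffold. A second His-tag fragment and a short gene 10-like fragment are annotated after sfCherry; these probably belong to the vector downstream of the cloning site, and the record does not show whether they are translated. The scaffold portion derives from an earlier deposited MSP1D1 plasmid. The purified fusion yields intrinsically fluorescent nanodiscs.
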