Addgene plasmid #248923: pMSP1D1_sfCherry
Purpose: Bacterial expression of fluorescent membrane scaffold protein MSP1D1 fused to sfCherry for nanodisc formation
Depositing lab: Michael Marty. Depositing organization: University of Texas at Austin. Publication: Design of Fluorescent Membrane Scaffold Proteins for Nanodiscs. Cleveland E, Wolf AR, Chen S, Mohona FA, Kailat I, Tran BH, Lavanya SB; Primanis-Erickson N, Lin Y-C, Marty MT. ACS Chem Biol. (2026). doi: https://doi.org/10.1021/acschembio.6c00340.
Backbone
  Vector backbone: pET-28a(+)
  Backbone manufacturer: GenScript
  Backbone size w/o insert (bp): 5369
  Vector type: Bacterial Expression
Growth in bacteria
  Bacterial resistance: Kanamycin, 50 μg/mL
  Growth temperature: 37°C
  Growth strain: DH5alpha
  Copy number: High Copy
Gene/Insert
  Gene/Insert name: MSP1D1_sfCherry
  Species: E. coli
  Insert size (bp): 1329
  Promoter: T7 Promoter
  Tag / fusion protein: His (N terminal on insert)
  Cloning method: Restriction Enzyme; 5′ cloning site Nco1 (not destroyed); 3′ cloning site Hind III (not destroyed)
  Sequencing primers: 5′ TAATACGACTCACTATAGGG; 3′ GCTAGTTATTGCTCAGCGG
Resource information
  A portion of this plasmid was derived from a plasmid made by: Stephen Sligar (Addgene #20061), and the fluorescent protein sequence was derived from https://www.fpbase.org/protein/sfcherry/ (DOI: 10.1107/s0907444913024608).
Terms and licenses: Academic/Nonprofit Terms; Industry Terms: Not Available to Industry
Depositor comments: Depositor recommends growing plasmid in the E. coli strain BL21 (DE3).
How to cite: pMSP1D1_sfCherry was a gift from Michael Marty (Addgene plasmid # 248923 ; http://n2t.net/addgene:248923 ; RRID:Addgene_248923)
