>Addgene plasmid #248923 | pMSP1D1_sfCherry | depositor partial sequence | sequence record 491060 | MSP1D1 gene
ATGGGACATCACCACCACCACCACCATGATTACGACATCCCGACCACCGAAAATCTGTACTTCCAAGGCT
CGACCTTTAGCAAACTGCGTGAACAGTTGGGTCCGGTTACCCAAGAGTTCTGGGATAACCTGGAGAAAGA
AACCGAGGGCCTGCGCCAAGAAATGAGCAAGGACCTCGAGGAAGTGAAGGCGAAGGTCCAGCCGTATCTG
GATGATTTTCAGAAAAAGTGGCAGGAGGAAATGGAGCTGTACCGCCAAAAAGTAGAACCGTTGCGTGCGG
AGTTGCAAGAGGGCGCGCGTCAGAAGCTGCACGAGCTGCAAGAGAAACTGTCCCCGCTGGGTGAAGAGAT
GCGTGATCGTGCGAGAGCACATGTTGATGCGTTGCGCACCCACCTGGCACCGTACAGCGATGAACTACGC
CAACGTCTGGCGGCACGTCTTGAGGCGCTGAAAGAGAACGGCGGCGCTCGTTTGGCTGAGTATCATGCAA
AGGCTACCGAACACTTATCTACGCTGTCTGAGAAGGCGAAACCGGCTTTGGAGGACTTGCGCCAAGGCCT
GCTGCCGGTGCTGGAGAGCTTCAAAGTGAGCTTCCTGAGCGCATTGGAGGAGTACACCAAAAAATTAAAT
ACCCAG
