>Addgene plasmid #248923 | pMSP1D1_sfCherry | depositor partial sequence | sequence record 491061 | sfCherry gene
TCCGAAGAGGACAACAACATGGCAATTATTAAAGAGTTCATGCGCTTTAAAGTGCATATGGAAGGCTCTG
TTAATGGCCACGAATTCGAAATTGAAGGTGAGGGTGAGGGTCACCCGTACGAAGGCACCCAAACCGCGAA
ACTGAAGGTCACCAAAGGTGGCCCGCTGCCATTTGCCTGGGACATCCTGTCCCCGCAGTTTATGTATGGT
TCCAAGGCCTACGTGAAGCACCCTGCGGATATCCCAGATTACCTGAAGTTGTCGTTCCCGGAAGGCTTTA
CCTGGGAACGTGTTATGAATTTCGAGGACGGTGGTGTTGTTACTGTGACTCAGGATAGCTCCCTGCAGGA
CGGCGAGTTCATTTATAAAGTCAAATTGCTGGGAACCAACTTTCCGAGCGACGGCCCGGTTATGCAGAAG
AAGACGAACGGTTGGGAAGCTAGCACTGAGCGTATGTACCCGGAAGACGGTGCGCTGAAGGGTGAGATCA
ACCAGCGTCTGAAGCTGAAGGACGGTGGCCACTATGATGCCGAGGTGAAAACGACCTATAAAGCGAAAAA
GCCGGTGCAGCTGCCGGGTGCGTATAACGTTGATATCAAATTGGACATCACCAGCCATAATGAAGACTAC
ACAATTGTGGAACAATATGAGCGTGCCGAAGGTCGTCATAGCACGGGT
